>Addgene plasmid #134755 | pG3H-U6SC | depositor full sequence | sequence record 259010 | pG3H-U6SC sequence 13237 bps
GTTTACCCGCCAATATATCCTGTCAAACACTGATAGTTTAAACTGAAGGCGGGAAACGACAATCTGATCC
AAGCTCAAGCTGCTCTAGCATTCGCCATTCAGGCTGCGCAACTGTTGGGAAGGGCGATCGGTGCGGGCCT
CTTCGCTATTACGCCAGCTGGCGAAAGGGGGATGTGCTGCAAGGCGATTAAGTTGGGTAACGCCAGGGTT
TTCCCAGTCACGACGTTGTAAAACGACGGCCAGTGCCAAGCTTCGACTTGCCTTCCGCACAATACATCAT
TTCTTCTTAGCTTTTTTTCTTCTTCTTCGTTCATACAGTTTTTTTTTGTTTATCAGCTTACATTTTCTTG
AACCGTAGCTTTCGTTTTCTTCTTTTTAACTTTCCATTCGGAGTTTTTGTATCTTGTTTCATAGTTTGTC
CCAGGATTAGAATGATTAGGCATCGAACCTTCAAGAATTTGATTGAATAAAACATCTTCATTCTTAAGAT
ATGAAGATAATCTTCAAAAGGCCCCTGGGAATCTGAAAGAAGAGAAGCAGGCCCATTTATATGGGAAAGA
ACAATAGTATTTCTTATATAGGCCCATTTAAGTTGAAAACAATCTTCAAAAGTCCCACATCGCTTAGATA
AGAAAACGAAGCTGAGTTTATATACAGCTAGAGTCGAAGTAGTGATTGTGAGACCTTCGGGGAAATGTGC
GCGGAACCCCTATTTGTTTATTTTTCTAAATACATTCAAATATGTATCCGCTCATGGGACAATAACCCTG
ATAAATGCTTCAATAATATTGAAAAAGGAAGAGTATGAGTATTCAACATTTCCGTGTCGCCCTTATTCCC
TTTTTTGCGGCATTTTGCCTTCCTGTTTTTGCTCACCCAGAAACGCTGGTGAAAGTAAAAGATGCTGAAG
ATCAGTTGGGTGCACGAGTGGGTTACATCGAACTGGATCTCAACAGCGGTAAGATCCTTGAGAGTTTTCG
CCCCGAAGAACGTTTTCCAATGATGAGCACTTTTAAAGTTCTGCTATGTGGCGCGGTATTATCCCGTATT
GACGCCGGGCAAGAGCAACTCGGTCGCCGCATACACTATTCTCAGAATGACTTGGTTGAGTACTCACCAG
TCACAGAAAAGCATCTTACGGATGGCATGACAGTAAGAGAATTATGCAGTGCTGCCATAACCATGAGTGA
TAACACTGCGGCCAACTTACTTCTGACAACGATCGGAGGACCGAAGGAGCTAACCGCTTTTTTGCACAAC
ATGGGGGATCATGTAACTCGCCTTGATCGTTGGGAACCGGAGCTGAATGAAGCCATACCAAACGACGAGC
GTGACACCACGATGCCTGTAGCAATGGCAACAACGTTGCGCAAACTATTAACTGGCGAACTACTTACTCT
AGCTTCCCGGCAACAATTAATAGACTGGATGGAGGCGGATAAAGTTGCAGGACCACTTCTGCGCTCGGCC
CTTCCGGCTGGCTGGTTTATTGCTGATAAATCTGGAGCCGGTGAGCGTGGCTCTCGCGGTATCATTGCAG
CACTGGGGCCAGATGGTAAGCCCTCCCGTATCGTAGTTATCTACACCACGGGGAGTCAGGCAACTATGGA
TGAACGAAATAGACAGATCGCTGAGATAGGTGCCTCACTGATTAAGCATTGGTAACTGTCAGACCAAGTT
TACTCATATATACTTTAGATTGATTTAAAACTTCATTTTTAATTTAAAAGGATCTAGGTGAAGATCCTTT
TTGATAATCCCATGACCAAAATCCCTTAACGTGAGTTTTCGTTCCACTGAGCGTCAGGTCTCAGTTTTAG
AGCTAGAAATAGCAAGTTAAAATAAGGCTAGTCCGTTATCAACTTGAAAAAGTGGCACCGAGTCGGTGCT
TTTTTTTGGATAGAATTTCCCAGCTTTTTTGCGTGTTTCAGCTCTCATGATCCTTGCATGCACTAGTATG
GAGTCAAAGATTCAAATAGAGGACCTAACAGAACTCGCCGTAAAGACTGGCGAACAGTTCATACAGAGTC
TCTTACGACTCAATGACAAGAAGAAAATCTTCGTCAACATGGTGGAGCACGACACACTTGTCTACTCCAA
AAATATCAAAGATACAGTCTCAGAAGACCAAAGGGCAATTGAGACTTTTCAACAAAGGGTAATATCCGGA
AACCTCCTCGGATTCCATTGCCCAGCTATCTGTCACTTTATTGTGAAGATAGTGGAAAAGGAAGGTGGCT
CCTACAAATGCCATCATTGCGATAAAGGAAAGGCCATCGTTGAAGATGCCTCTGCCGACAGTGGTCCCAA
AGATGGACCCCCACCCACGAGGAGCATCGTGGAAAAAGAAGACGTTCCAACCACGTCTTCAAAGCAAGTG
GATTGATGTGATTGGCAGACATACTGTCCCACAAATGAAGATGGAATCTGTAAAAGAAAACGCGTGAAAT
AATGCGTCTGACAAAGGTTAGGTCGGCTGCCTTTAATCAATACCAAAGTGGTCCCTACCACGATGGAAAA
ACTGTGCAGTCGGTTTGGCTTTTTCTGACGAACAAATAAGATTCGTGGCCGACAGGTGGGGGTCCACCAT
GTGAAGGCATCTTCAGACTCCAATAATGGAGCAATGACGTAAGGGCTTACGAAATAAGTAAGGGTAGTTT
GGGAAATGTCCACTCACCCGTCAGTCTATAAATACTTAGCCCCTCCCTCATTGTTAAGGGAGCAAAATCT
CAGAGAGATAGTCCTAGAGAGAGAAAGAGAGCAAGTAGCCTAGAAGTAGTCAAGGCGGCGAAGTATTCAG
GCACGTGGCCAGGAAGAAGAAAAGCCAAGACGACGAAAACAGGTAAGAGCTAAGCATCTAGATGGATTAC
AAGGACCACGACGGGGATTACAAGGACCACGACATTGATTACAAGGATGATGATGACAAGATGGCTCCGA
AGAAGAAGAGGAAGGTTGGCATCCACGGGGTGCCAGCTGCTGACAAGAAGTACTCGATCGGCCTCGATAT
TGGGACTAACTCTGTTGGCTGGGCCGTGATCACCGACGAGTACAAGGTGCCCTCAAAGAAGTTCAAGGTC
CTGGGCAACACCGATCGGCATTCCATCAAGAAGAATCTCATTGGCGCTCTCCTGTTCGACAGCGGCGAGA
CGGCTGAGGCTACGCGGCTCAAGCGCACCGCCCGCAGGCGGTACACGCGCAGGAAGAATCGCATCTGCTA
CCTGCAGGAGATTTTCTCCAACGAGATGGCGAAGGTTGACGATTCTTTCTTCCACAGGCTGGAGGAGTCA
TTCCTCGTGGAGGAGGATAAGAAGCACGAGCGGCATCCAATCTTCGGCAACATTGTCGACGAGGTTGCCT
ACCACGAGAAGTACCCTACGATCTACCATCTGCGGAAGAAGCTCGTGGACTCCACAGATAAGGCGGACCT
CCGCCTGATCTACCTCGCTCTGGCCCACATGATTAAGTTCAGGGGCCATTTCCTGATCGAGGGGGATCTC
AACCCGGACAATAGCGATGTTGACAAGCTGTTCATCCAGCTCGTGCAGACGTACAACCAGCTCTTCGAGG
AGAACCCCATTAATGCGTCAGGCGTCGACGCGAAGGCTATCCTGTCCGCTAGGCTCTCGAAGTCTCGGCG
CCTCGAGAACCTGATCGCCCAGCTGCCGGGCGAGAAGAAGAACGGCCTGTTCGGGAATCTCATTGCGCTC
AGCCTGGGGCTCACGCCCAACTTCAAGTCGAATTTCGATCTCGCTGAGGACGCCAAGCTGCAGCTCTCCA
AGGACACATACGACGATGACCTGGATAACCTCCTGGCCCAGATCGGCGATCAGTACGCGGACCTGTTCCT
CGCTGCCAAGAATCTGTCGGACGCCATCCTCCTGTCTGATATTCTCAGGGTGAACACCGAGATTACGAAG
GCTCCGCTCTCAGCCTCCATGATCAAGCGCTACGACGAGCACCATCAGGATCTGACCCTCCTGAAGGCGC
TGGTCAGGCAGCAGCTCCCCGAGAAGTACAAGGAGATCTTCTTCGATCAGTCGAAGAACGGCTACGCTGG
GTACATTGACGGCGGGGCCTCTCAGGAGGAGTTCTACAAGTTCATCAAGCCGATTCTGGAGAAGATGGAC
GGCACGGAGGAGCTGCTGGTGAAGCTCAATCGCGAGGACCTCCTGAGGAAGCAGCGGACATTCGATAACG
GCAGCATCCCACACCAGATTCATCTCGGGGAGCTGCACGCTATCCTGAGGAGGCAGGAGGACTTCTACCC
TTTCCTCAAGGATAACCGCGAGAAGATCGAGAAGATTCTGACTTTCAGGATCCCGTACTACGTCGGCCCA
CTCGCTAGGGGCAACTCCCGCTTCGCTTGGATGACCCGCAAGTCAGAGGAGACGATCACGCCGTGGAACT
TCGAGGAGGTGGTCGACAAGGGCGCTAGCGCTCAGTCGTTCATCGAGAGGATGACGAATTTCGACAAGAA
CCTGCCAAATGAGAAGGTGCTCCCTAAGCACTCGCTCCTGTACGAGTACTTCACAGTCTACAACGAGCTG
ACTAAGGTGAAGTATGTGACCGAGGGCATGAGGAAGCCGGCTTTCCTGTCTGGGGAGCAGAAGAAGGCCA
TCGTGGACCTCCTGTTCAAGACCAACCGGAAGGTCACGGTTAAGCAGCTCAAGGAGGACTACTTCAAGAA
GATTGAGTGCTTCGATTCGGTCGAGATCTCTGGCGTTGAGGACCGCTTCAACGCCTCCCTGGGGACCTAC
CACGATCTCCTGAAGATCATTAAGGATAAGGACTTCCTGGACAACGAGGAGAATGAGGATATCCTCGAGG
ACATTGTGCTGACACTCACTCTGTTCGAGGACCGGGAGATGATCGAGGAGCGCCTGAAGACTTACGCCCA
TCTCTTCGATGACAAGGTCATGAAGCAGCTCAAGAGGAGGAGGTACACCGGCTGGGGGAGGCTGAGCAGG
AAGCTCATCAACGGCATTCGGGACAAGCAGTCCGGGAAGACGATCCTCGACTTCCTGAAGAGCGATGGCT
TCGCGAACCGCAATTTCATGCAGCTGATTCACGATGACAGCCTCACATTCAAGGAGGATATCCAGAAGGC
TCAGGTGAGCGGCCAGGGGGACTCGCTGCACGAGCATATCGCGAACCTCGCTGGCTCGCCAGCTATCAAG
AAGGGGATTCTGCAGACCGTGAAGGTTGTGGACGAGCTGGTGAAGGTCATGGGCAGGCACAAGCCTGAGA
ACATCGTCATTGAGATGGCCCGGGAGAATCAGACCACGCAGAAGGGCCAGAAGAACTCACGCGAGAGGAT
GAAGAGGATCGAGGAGGGCATTAAGGAGCTGGGGTCCCAGATCCTCAAGGAGCACCCGGTGGAGAACACG
CAGCTGCAGAATGAGAAGCTCTACCTGTACTACCTCCAGAATGGCCGCGATATGTATGTGGACCAGGAGC
TGGATATTAACAGGCTCAGCGATTACGACGTCGATCATATCGTTCCACAGTCATTCCTGAAGGATGACTC
CATTGACAACAAGGTCCTCACCAGGTCGGACAAGAACCGGGGCAAGTCTGATAATGTTCCTTCAGAGGAG
GTCGTTAAGAAGATGAAGAACTACTGGCGCCAGCTCCTGAATGCCAAGCTGATCACGCAGCGGAAGTTCG
ATAACCTCACAAAGGCTGAGAGGGGCGGGCTCTCTGAGCTGGACAAGGCGGGCTTCATCAAGAGGCAGCT
GGTCGAGACACGGCAGATCACTAAGCACGTTGCGCAGATTCTCGACTCACGGATGAACACTAAGTACGAT
GAGAATGACAAGCTGATCCGCGAGGTGAAGGTCATCACCCTGAAGTCAAAGCTCGTCTCCGACTTCAGGA
AGGATTTCCAGTTCTACAAGGTTCGGGAGATCAACAATTACCACCATGCCCATGACGCGTACCTGAACGC
GGTGGTCGGCACAGCTCTGATCAAGAAGTACCCAAAGCTCGAGAGCGAGTTCGTGTACGGGGACTACAAG
GTTTACGATGTGAGGAAGATGATCGCCAAGTCGGAGCAGGAGATTGGCAAGGCTACCGCCAAGTACTTCT
TCTACTCTAACATTATGAATTTCTTCAAGACAGAGATCACTCTGGCCAATGGCGAGATCCGGAAGCGCCC
CCTCATCGAGACGAACGGCGAGACGGGGGAGATCGTGTGGGACAAGGGCAGGGATTTCGCGACCGTCAGG
AAGGTTCTCTCCATGCCACAAGTGAATATCGTCAAGAAGACAGAGGTCCAGACTGGCGGGTTCTCTAAGG
AGTCAATTCTGCCTAAGCGGAACAGCGACAAGCTCATCGCCCGCAAGAAGGACTGGGATCCGAAGAAGTA
CGGCGGGTTCGACAGCCCCACTGTGGCCTACTCGGTCCTGGTTGTGGCGAAGGTTGAGAAGGGCAAGTCC
AAGAAGCTCAAGAGCGTGAAGGAGCTGCTGGGGATCACGATTATGGAGCGCTCCAGCTTCGAGAAGAACC
CGATCGATTTCCTGGAGGCGAAGGGCTACAAGGAGGTGAAGAAGGACCTGATCATTAAGCTCCCCAAGTA
CTCACTCTTCGAGCTGGAGAACGGCAGGAAGCGGATGCTGGCTTCCGCTGGCGAGCTGCAGAAGGGGAAC
GAGCTGGCTCTGCCGTCCAAGTATGTGAACTTCCTCTACCTGGCCTCCCACTACGAGAAGCTCAAGGGCA
GCCCCGAGGACAACGAGCAGAAGCAGCTGTTCGTCGAGCAGCACAAGCATTACCTCGACGAGATCATTGA
GCAGATTTCCGAGTTCTCCAAGCGCGTGATCCTGGCCGACGCGAATCTGGATAAGGTCCTCTCCGCGTAC
AACAAGCACCGCGACAAGCCAATCAGGGAGCAGGCTGAGAATATCATTCATCTCTTCACCCTGACGAACC
TCGGCGCCCCTGCTGCTTTCAAGTACTTCGACACAACTATCGATCGCAAGAGGTACACAAGCACTAAGGA
GGTCCTGGACGCGACCCTCATCCACCAGTCGATTACCGGCCTCTACGAGACGCGCATCGACCTGTCTCAG
CTCGGGGGCGACAAGCGGCCAGCGGCGACGAAGAAGGCGGGGCAGGCGAAGAAGAAGAAGTGAGCTCAGA
GCTTTCGTTCGTATCATCGGTTTCGACAACGTTCGTCAAGTTCAATGCATCAGTTTCATTGCGCACACAC
CAGAATCCTACTGAGTTTGAGTATTATGGCATTGGGAAAACTGTTTTTCTTGTACCATTTGTTGTGCTTG
TAATTTACTGTGTTTTTTATTCGGTTTTCGCTATCGAACTGTGAAATGGAAATGGATGGAGAAGAGTTAA
TGAATGATATGGTCCTTTTGTTCATTCTCAAATTAATATTATTTGTTTTTTCTCTTATTTGTTGTGTGTT
GAATTTGAAATTATAAGAGATATGCAAACATTTTGTTTTGAGTAAAAATGTGTCAAATCGTGGCCTCTAA
TGACCGAAGTTAATATGAGGAGTAAAACACTTGTAGTTGTACCATTATGCTTATTCACTAGGCAACAAAT
ATATTTTCAGACCTAGAAAAGCTGCAAATGTTACTGAATACAAGTATGTCCTCTTGTGTTTTAGACATTT
ATGAACTTTCCTTTATGTAATTTTCCAGAATCCTTGTCAGATTCTAATCATTGCTTTATAATTATAGTTA
TACTCATGGATTTGTAGTTGAGTATGAAAATATTTTTTAATGCATTTTATGACTTGCCAATTGATTGACA
ACGAATTCGTAATCATGTCATAGCTGTTTCCTGTGTGAAATTGTTATCCGCTCACAATTCCACACAACAT
ACGAGCCGGAAGCATAAAGTGTAAAGCCTGGGGTGCCTAATGAGTGAGCTAACTCACATTAATTGCGTTG
CGCTCACTGCCCGCTTTCCAGTCGGGAAACCTGTCGTGCCAGCTGCATTAATGAATCGGCCAACGCGCGG
GGAGAGGCGGTTTGCGTATTGGCTAGAGCAGCTTGCCAACATGGTGGAGCACGACACTCTCGTCTACTCC
AAGAATATCAAAGATACAGTCTCAGAAGACCAAAGGGCTATTGAGACTTTTCAACAAAGGGTAATATCGG
GAAACCTCCTCGGATTCCATTGCCCAGCTATCTGTCACTTCATCAAAAGGACAGTAGAAAAGGAAGGTGG
CACCTACAAATGCCATCATTGCGATAAAGGAAAGGCTATCGTTCAAGATGCCTCTGCCGACAGTGGTCCC
AAAGATGGACCCCCACCCACGAGGAGCATCGTGGAAAAAGAAGACGTTCCAACCACGTCTTCAAAGCAAG
TGGATTGATGTGATAACATGGTGGAGCACGACACTCTCGTCTACTCCAAGAATATCAAAGATACAGTCTC
AGAAGACCAAAGGGCTATTGAGACTTTTCAACAAAGGGTAATATCGGGAAACCTCCTCGGATTCCATTGC
CCAGCTATCTGTCACTTCATCAAAAGGACAGTAGAAAAGGAAGGTGGCACCTACAAATGCCATCATTGCG
ATAAAGGAAAGGCTATCGTTCAAGATGCCTCTGCCGACAGTGGTCCCAAAGATGGACCCCCACCCACGAG
GAGCATCGTGGAAAAAGAAGACGTTCCAACCACGTCTTCAAAGCAAGTGGATTGATGTGATATCTCCACT
GACGTAAGGGATGACGCACAATCCCACTATCCTTCGCAAGACCTTCCTCTATATAAGGAAGTTCATTTCA
TTTGGAGAGGACACGCTGAAATCACCAGTCTCTCTCTACAAATCTATCTCTCTCGAGCTTTCGCAGATCC
CGGGGGGCAATGAGATATGAAAAAGCCTGAACTCACCGCGACGTCTGTCGAGAAGTTTCTGATCGAAAAG
TTCGACAGCGTCTCCGACCTGATGCAGCTCTCGGAGGGCGAAGAATCTCGTGCTTTCAGCTTCGATGTAG
GAGGGCGTGGATATGTCCTGCGGGTAAATAGCTGCGCCGATGGTTTCTACAAAGATCGTTATGTTTATCG
GCACTTTGCATCGGCCGCGCTCCCGATTCCGGAAGTGCTTGACATTGGGGAGTTTAGCGAGAGCCTGACC
TATTGCATCTCCCGCCGTGCACAGGGTGTCACGTTGCAAGACCTGCCTGAAACCGAACTGCCCGCTGTTC
TACAACCGGTCGCGGAGGCTATGGATGCGATCGCTGCGGCCGATCTTAGCCAGACGAGCGGGTTCGGCCC
ATTCGGACCGCAAGGAATCGGTCAATACACTACATGGCGTGATTTCATATGCGCGATTGCTGATCCCCAT
GTGTATCACTGGCAAACTGTGATGGACGACACCGTCAGTGCGTCCGTCGCGCAGGCTCTCGATGAGCTGA
TGCTTTGGGCCGAGGACTGCCCCGAAGTCCGGCACCTCGTGCACGCGGATTTCGGCTCCAACAATGTCCT
GACGGACAATGGCCGCATAACAGCGGTCATTGACTGGAGCGAGGCGATGTTCGGGGATTCCCAATACGAG
GTCGCCAACATCTTCTTCTGGAGGCCGTGGTTGGCTTGTATGGAGCAGCAGACGCGCTACTTCGAGCGGA
GGCATCCGGAGCTTGCAGGATCGCCACGACTCCGGGCGTATATGCTCCGCATTGGTCTTGACCAACTCTA
TCAGAGCTTGGTTGACGGCAATTTCGATGATGCAGCTTGGGCGCAGGGTCGATGCGACGCAATCGTCCGA
TCCGGAGCCGGGACTGTCGGGCGTACACAAATCGCCCGCAGAAGCGCGGCCGTCTGGACCGATGGCTGTG
TAGAAGTACTCGCCGATAGTGGAAACCGACGCCCCAGCACTCGTCCGAGGGCAAAGAAATAGAGTAGATG
CCGACCGGATCTGTCGATCGACAAGCTCGAGTTTCTCCATAATAATGTGTGAGTAGTTCCCAGATAAGGG
AATTAGGGTTCCTATAGGGTTTCGCTCATGTGTTGAGCATATAAGAAACCCTTAGTATGTATTTGTATTT
GTAAAATACTTCTATCAATAAAATTTCTAATTCCTAAAACCAAAATCCAGTACTAAAATCCAGATCCCCC
GAATTAATTCGGCGTTAATTCAGTACATTAAAAACGTCCGCAATGTGTTATTAAGTTGTCTAAGCGTCAA
TTTGTTTACACCACAATATATCCTGCCACCAGCCAGCCAACAGCTCCCCGACCGGCAGCTCGGCACAAAA
TCACCACTCGATACAGGCAGCCCATCAGTCCGGGACGGCGTCAGCGGGAGAGCCGTTGTAAGGCGGCAGA
CTTTGCTCATGTTACCGATGCTATTCGGAAGAACGGCAACTAAGCTGCCGGGTTTGAAACACGGATGATC
TCGCGGAGGGTAGCATGTTGATTGTAACGATGACAGAGCGTTGCTGCCTGTGATCACCGCGGCTGGCAAA
CAGCTATTATGGGTATTATGGGTCTAGTCTCTGGCCCGTGTCTCAAAATCTCTGATGTTACATTGCACAA
GATAAAAATATATCATCATGAACAATAAAACTGTCTGCTTACATAAACAGTAATACAAGGGGTGTTATGA
GCCATATTCAACGGGAAACGTCGAGGCCGCGATTAAATTCCAACATGGATGCTGATTTATATGGGTATAA
ATGGGCTCGCGATAATGTCGGGCAATCAGGTGCGACAATCTATCGCTTGTATGGGAAGCCCGATGCGCCA
GAGTTGTTTCTGAAACATGGCAAAGGTAGCGTTGCCAATGATGTTACAGATGAGATGGTCAGACTAAACT
GGCTGACGGAATTTATGCCTCTTCCGACCATCAAGCATTTTATCCGTACTCCTGATGATGCATGGTTACT
CACCACTGCGATCCCCGGAAAAACAGCATTCCAGGTATTAGAAGAATATCCTGATTCAGGTGAAAATATT
GTTGATGCGCTGGCAGTGTCCCTGCGCCGGTTGCATTCGATTCCTGTTTGTAATTGTCCTTTTAACAGCG
ATCGCGTATTTCGTCTCGCTCAGGCGCAATCACGAATGAATAACGGTTTGGTTGATGCGAGTGATTTTGA
TGACGAGCGTAATGGCTGGCCTGTTGAACAAGTCTGGAAAGAAATGCATAAACTTTTGCCATTCTCACCG
GATTCAGTCGTCACTCATGGTGATTTCTCACTTGATAACCTTATTTTTGACGAGGGGAAATTAATAGGTT
GTATTGATGTTGGACGAGTCGGAATCGCAGACCGATACCAGGATCTTGCCATCCTATGGAACTGCCTCGG
TGAGTTTTCTCCTTCATTACAGAAACGGCTTTTTCAAAAATATGGTATTGATAATCCTGATATGAATAAA
TTGCAGTTTCATTTGATGCTCGATGAGTTTTTCTAATCAGAATTGGTTAATTGGTTGTAACATTATTCAG
ATTGGCGTCTAACTACTAAGCGAGAGTAGGGAACTGCCAGGCATCAAATAAAACGAAAGGCTCAGTCGGA
AGACTGGGCCTTTCGTTTTATCTGTTGTTTGTCGGTGAACGCTCTCCTGAGTAGGACAAATCCGCCGGGA
GCGGATTTGAACGTTGTGAAGCAACGGCCCGGAGGGTGGCGGGCAGGACGCCCGCCATAAACTGCCAGGC
ATCAAACTAAGCAGAAGGCCATCCTGACGGATGGCCTTTTTGCGTTTCTACAAACTCTTCCTGTTAGGGC
CCCGTTCCACTGAGCGTCAGACCCCGTAGAAAAGATCAAAGGATCTTCTTGAGATCCTTTTTTTCTGCGC
GTAATCTGCTGCTTGCAAACAAAAAAACCACCGCTACCAGCGGTGGTTTGTTTGCCGGATCAAGAGCTAC
CAACTCTTTTTCCGAAGGTAACTGGCTTCAGCAGAGCGCAGATACCAAATACTGTTCTTCTAGTGTAGCC
GTAGTTAGGCCACCACTTCAAGAACTCTGTAGCACCGCCTACATACCTCGCTCTGCTAATCCTGTTACCA
GTGGCTGCTGCCAGTGGCGATAAGTCGTGTCTTACCGGGTTGGACTCAAGACGATAGTTACCGGATAAGG
CGCAGCGGTCGGGCTGAACGGGGGGTTCGTGCACACAGCCCAGCTTGGAGCGAACGACCTACACCGAACT
GAGATACCTACAGCGTGAGCTATGAGAAAGCGCCACGCTTCCCGAAGGGAGAAAGGCGGACAGGTATCCG
GTAAGCGGCAGGGTCGGAACAGGAGAGCGCACGAGGGAGCTTCCAGGGGGAAACGCCTGGTATCTTTATA
GTCCTGTCGGGTTTCGCCACCTCTGACTTGAGCGTCGATTTTTGTGATGCTCGTCAGGGGGGCGGAGCCT
ATGGAAAAACGCCAGCAACGCGGCCTTTTTACGGTTCCTGGCCTTTTGCTGGCCTTTTGCTCACATGTTC
TTTCCTGCGTTATCCCCTGATTCTGTGGATAACCGTATTACCGCTAGATAGCTGGTTGCCCTCGCCGCTG
GGCTGGCGGCCGTCTATGGCCCTGCAAACGCGCCAGAAACGCCGTCGAAGCCGTGTGCGAGACACCCCGG
CCGCCGGCGTTGTGGATACCTCGCGGAAAACTTGGCCCTCACTGACAGATGAGGGGCGGACGTTGACACT
TGAGGGGCCGACTCACCCGGCGCGGCGTTGACAGATGAGGGGCAGGCTCGATTTCGGCCGGCGACGTGGA
GCTGGCCAGCCTCGCAAATCGGCGAAAACGCCTGATTTTACGCGAGTTTCCCACAGATGATGTGGACAAG
CCTGGGGATAAGTGCCCTGCGGTATTGACACTTGAGGGGCGCGACTACTGACAGATGAGGGGCGCGATCC
TTGACACTTGAGGGGCAGAGTGCTGACAGATGAGGGGCGCACCTATTGACATTTGAGGGGCTGTCCACAG
GCAGAAAATCCAGCATTTGCAAGGGTTTCCGCCCGTTTTTCGGCCACCGCTAACCTGTCTTTTAACCTGC
TTTTAAACCAATATTTATAAACCTTGTTTTTAACCAGGGCTGCGCCCTGTGCGCGTGACCGCGCACGCCG
AAGGGGGGTGCCCCCCCTTCTCGAACCCTCCCGGTCGAGTCATGGTCTAGCATGGATCTCGGGGACGTCA
CCCATAATACCCATAATAGCTGTTTGCCAGTACTTTGATCCCGAGGGGAACCCTGTGGTTGGCATGCACA
TACAAATGGACGAACGGATAAACCTTTTCACGCCCTTTTAAATATCCGTTATTCTAATAAACGCTCTTTT
CTCTTAG
Features (pLannotate 1.2.2; 22 found; start..end, strand, type, name):
      1..25      -  misc_feature   RB T-DNA repeat: right border repeat from nopaline C58 T-DNA
     91..245     -  CDS            lacZα (fragment): LacZα fragment of β-galactosidase; lacZ fragment
    700..804     +  promoter       AmpR promoter: bla
    805..1665    +  CDS            AmpR: β-lactamase; bla; confers resistance to ampicillin, carbenicillin, and related antibiotics
   1814..1889    +  misc_RNA       gRNA scaffold: guide RNA scaffold for the Streptococcus pyogenes CRISPR/Cas9 system
   2140..2392    +  promoter       CaMV 35S promoter (fragment): strong constitutive promoter from cauliflower mosaic virus
   2907..2926    +  CDS            2xFLAG (fragment): two tandem FLAG® epitope tags
   2982..7082    +  CDS            cas9: CAS9_STRP1 - Also known as csn1 From Streptococcus pyogenes serotype M1.
   7140..7772    +  terminator     E9 terminator: terminator and polyadenylation signal from the pea rbcS-E9 gene
   7809..7831    -  protein_bind   lac operator (fragment): The lac repressor binds to the lac operator to inhibit transcription in E. coli. This inhibition can be relieved by adding lactose or isopropyl-β-D-thiogalactopyranoside (IPTG). lac repressor encoded by lacI
   7835..7865    -  promoter       lac promoter: promoter for the E. coli lac operon
   7880..7901    -  protein_bind   CAP binding site: CAP binding activates transcription in the presence of cAMP. E. coli catabolite activator protein
   7914..8002    -  CDS            lacI (fragment): lac repressor; lacI; The lac repressor binds to the lac operator to inhibit transcription in E. coli. This inhibition can be relieved by adding lactose or isopropyl-β-D-thiogalactopyranoside (IPTG).
   8092..8769    +  promoter       CaMV 35S promoter (enhanced): cauliflower mosaic virus 35S promoter with a duplicated enhancer region
   8837..9862    +  CDS            HygR: hygromycin B phosphotransferase confers resistance to hygromycin
   9902..10076   +  polyA_signal   CaMV poly(A) signal: cauliflower mosaic virus polyadenylation signal
  10154..10178   -  misc_feature   LB T-DNA repeat: left border repeat from nopaline C58 T-DNA
  10567..11376   +  CDS            KanR: aminoglycoside phosphotransferase; aph(3')-Ia; confers resistance to kanamycin in bacteria or G418 (Geneticin®) in eukaryotes
  11458..11501   -  terminator     rrnB T1 terminator: Escherichia coli rrnB; transcription terminator T1 from the E. coli rrnB gene
  11633..11660   +  terminator     rrnB T2 terminator: transcription terminator T2 from the E. coli rrnB gene
  11739..12327   +  rep_origin     ori: high-copy-number ColE1/pMB1/pBR322/pUC origin of replication
  12442..13052   +  rep_origin     oriV: origin of replication for the bacterial F plasmid
