>Addgene plasmid #134755 | pG3H-U6SC | addgene full sequence | sequence record 266440 | Addgene NGS Result
GTAAAACGACGGCCAGTGCCAAGCTTCGACTTGCCTTCCGCACAATACATCATTTCTTCTTAGCTTTTTT
TCTTCTTCTTCGTTCATACAGTTTTTTTTTGTTTATCAGCTTACATTTTCTTGAACCGTAGCTTTCGTTT
TCTTCTTTTTAACTTTCCATTCGGAGTTTTTGTATCTTGTTTCATAGTTTGTCCCAGGATTAGAATGATT
AGGCATCGAACCTTCAAGAATTTGATTGAATAAAACATCTTCATTCTTAAGATATGAAGATAATCTTCAA
AAGGCCCCTGGGAATCTGAAAGAAGAGAAGCAGGCCCATTTATATGGGAAAGAACAATAGTATTTCTTAT
ATAGGCCCATTTAAGTTGAAAACAATCTTCAAAAGTCCCACATCGCTTAGATAAGAAAACGAAGCTGAGT
TTATATACAGCTAGAGTCGAAGTAGTGATTGTGAGACCTTCGGGGAAATGTGCGCGGAACCCCTATTTGT
TTATTTTTCTAAATACATTCAAATATGTATCCGCTCATGGGACAATAACCCTGATAAATGCTTCAATAAT
ATTGAAAAAGGAAGAGTATGAGTATTCAACATTTCCGTGTCGCCCTTATTCCCTTTTTTGCGGCATTTTG
CCTTCCTGTTTTTGCTCACCCAGAAACGCTGGTGAAAGTAAAAGATGCTGAAGATCAGTTGGGTGCACGA
GTGGGTTACATCGAACTGGATCTCAACAGCGGTAAGATCCTTGAGAGTTTTCGCCCCGAAGAACGTTTTC
CAATGATGAGCACTTTTAAAGTTCTGCTATGTGGCGCGGTATTATCCCGTATTGACGCCGGGCAAGAGCA
ACTCGGTCGCCGCATACACTATTCTCAGAATGACTTGGTTGAGTACTCACCAGTCACAGAAAAGCATCTT
ACGGATGGCATGACAGTAAGAGAATTATGCAGTGCTGCCATAACCATGAGTGATAACACTGCGGCCAACT
TACTTCTGACAACGATCGGAGGACCGAAGGAGCTAACCGCTTTTTTGCACAACATGGGGGATCATGTAAC
TCGCCTTGATCGTTGGGAACCGGAGCTGAATGAAGCCATACCAAACGACGAGCGTGACACCACGATGCCT
GTAGCAATGGCAACAACGTTGCGCAAACTATTAACTGGCGAACTACTTACTCTAGCTTCCCGGCAACAAT
TAATAGACTGGATGGAGGCGGATAAAGTTGCAGGACCACTTCTGCGCTCGGCCCTTCCGGCTGGCTGGTT
TATTGCTGATAAATCTGGAGCCGGTGAGCGTGGCTCTCGCGGTATCATTGCAGCACTGGGGCCAGATGGT
AAGCCCTCCCGTATCGTAGTTATCTACACCACGGGGAGTCAGGCAACTATGGATGAACGAAATAGACAGA
TCGCTGAGATAGGTGCCTCACTGATTAAGCATTGGTAACTGTCAGACCAAGTTTACTCATATATACTTTA
GATTGATTTAAAACTTCATTTTTAATTTAAAAGGATCTAGGTGAAGATCCTTTTTGATAATCCCATGACC
AAAATCCCTTAACGTGAGTTTTCGTTCCACTGAGCGTCAGGTCTCAGTTTTAGAGCTAGAAATAGCAAGT
TAAAATAAGGCTAGTCCGTTATCAACTTGAAAAAGTGGCACCGAGTCGGTGCTTTTTTTTGGATAGAATT
TCCCAGCTTTTTTGCGTGTTTCAGCTCTCATGATCCTTGCATGCACTAGTATGGAGTCAAAGATTCAAAT
AGAGGACCTAACAGAACTCGCCGTAAAGACTGGCGAACAGTTCATACAGAGTCTCTTACGACTCAATGAC
AAGAAGAAAATCTTCGTCAACATGGTGGAGCACGACACACTTGTCTACTCCAAAAATATCAAAGATACAG
TCTCAGAAGACCAAAGGGCAATTGAGACTTTTCAACAAAGGGTAATATCCGGAAACCTCCTCGGATTCCA
TTGCCCAGCTATCTGTCACTTTATTGTGAAGATAGTGGAAAAGGAAGGTGGCTCCTACAAATGCCATCAT
TGCGATAAAGGAAAGGCCATCGTTGAAGATGCCTCTGCCGACAGTGGTCCCAAAGATGGACCCCCACCCA
CGAGGAGCATCGTGGAAAAAGAAGACGTTCCAACCACGTCTTCAAAGCAAGTGGATTGATGTGATTGGCA
GACATACTGTCCCACAAATGAAGATGGAATCTGTAAAAGAAAACGCGTGAAATAATGCGTCTGACAAAGG
TTAGGTCGGCTGCCTTTAATCAATACCAAAGTGGTCCCTACCACGATGGAAAAACTGTGCAGTCGGTTTG
GCTTTTTCTGACGAACAAATAAGATTCGTGGCCGACAGGTGGGGGTCCACCATGTGAAGGCATCTTCAGA
CTCCAATAATGGAGCAATGACGTAAGGGCTTACGAAATAAGTAAGGGTAGTTTGGGAAATGTCCACTCAC
CCGTCAGTCTATAAATACTTAGCCCCTCCCTCATTGTTAAGGGAGCAAAATCTCAGAGAGATAGTCCTAG
AGAGAGAAAGAGAGCAAGTAGCCTAGAAGTAGTCAAGGCGGCGAAGTATTCAGGCACGTGGCCAGGAAGA
AGAAAAGCCAAGACGACGAAAACAGGTAAGAGCTAAGCATCTAGATGGATTACAAGGACCACGACGGGGA
TTACAAGGACCACGACATTGATTACAAGGATGATGATGACAAGATGGCTCCGAAGAAGAAGAGGAAGGTT
GGCATCCACGGGGTGCCAGCTGCTGACAAGAAGTACTCGATCGGCCTCGATATTGGGACTAACTCTGTTG
GCTGGGCCGTGATCACCGACGAGTACAAGGTGCCCTCAAAGAAGTTCAAGGTCCTGGGCAACACCGATCG
GCATTCCATCAAGAAGAATCTCATTGGCGCTCTCCTGTTCGACAGCGGCGAGACGGCTGAGGCTACGCGG
CTCAAGCGCACCGCCCGCAGGCGGTACACGCGCAGGAAGAATCGCATCTGCTACCTGCAGGAGATTTTCT
CCAACGAGATGGCGAAGGTTGACGATTCTTTCTTCCACAGGCTGGAGGAGTCATTCCTCGTGGAGGAGGA
TAAGAAGCACGAGCGGCATCCAATCTTCGGCAACATTGTCGACGAGGTTGCCTACCACGAGAAGTACCCT
ACGATCTACCATCTGCGGAAGAAGCTCGTGGACTCCACAGATAAGGCGGACCTCCGCCTGATCTACCTCG
CTCTGGCCCACATGATTAAGTTCAGGGGCCATTTCCTGATCGAGGGGGATCTCAACCCGGACAATAGCGA
TGTTGACAAGCTGTTCATCCAGCTCGTGCAGACGTACAACCAGCTCTTCGAGGAGAACCCCATTAATGCG
TCAGGCGTCGACGCGAAGGCTATCCTGTCCGCTAGGCTCTCGAAGTCTCGGCGCCTCGAGAACCTGATCG
CCCAGCTGCCGGGCGAGAAGAAGAACGGCCTGTTCGGGAATCTCATTGCGCTCAGCCTGGGGCTCACGCC
CAACTTCAAGTCGAATTTCGATCTCGCTGAGGACGCCAAGCTGCAGCTCTCCAAGGACACATACGACGAT
GACCTGGATAACCTCCTGGCCCAGATCGGCGATCAGTACGCGGACCTGTTCCTCGCTGCCAAGAATCTGT
CGGACGCCATCCTCCTGTCTGATATTCTCAGGGTGAACACCGAGATTACGAAGGCTCCGCTCTCAGCCTC
CATGATCAAGCGCTACGACGAGCACCATCAGGATCTGACCCTCCTGAAGGCGCTGGTCAGGCAGCAGCTC
CCCGAGAAGTACAAGGAGATCTTCTTCGATCAGTCGAAGAACGGCTACGCTGGGTACATTGACGGCGGGG
CCTCTCAGGAGGAGTTCTACAAGTTCATCAAGCCGATTCTGGAGAAGATGGACGGCACGGAGGAGCTGCT
GGTGAAGCTCAATCGCGAGGACCTCCTGAGGAAGCAGCGGACATTCGATAACGGCAGCATCCCACACCAG
ATTCATCTCGGGGAGCTGCACGCTATCCTGAGGAGGCAGGAGGACTTCTACCCTTTCCTCAAGGATAACC
GCGAGAAGATCGAGAAGATTCTGACTTTCAGGATCCCGTACTACGTCGGCCCACTCGCTAGGGGCAACTC
CCGCTTCGCTTGGATGACCCGCAAGTCAGAGGAGACGATCACGCCGTGGAACTTCGAGGAGGTGGTCGAC
AAGGGCGCTAGCGCTCAGTCGTTCATCGAGAGGATGACGAATTTCGACAAGAACCTGCCAAATGAGAAGG
TGCTCCCTAAGCACTCGCTCCTGTACGAGTACTTCACAGTCTACAACGAGCTGACTAAGGTGAAGTATGT
GACCGAGGGCATGAGGAAGCCGGCTTTCCTGTCTGGGGAGCAGAAGAAGGCCATCGTGGACCTCCTGTTC
AAGACCAACCGGAAGGTCACGGTTAAGCAGCTCAAGGAGGACTACTTCAAGAAGATTGAGTGCTTCGATT
CGGTCGAGATCTCTGGCGTTGAGGACCGCTTCAACGCCTCCCTGGGGACCTACCACGATCTCCTGAAGAT
CATTAAGGATAAGGACTTCCTGGACAACGAGGAGAATGAGGATATCCTCGAGGACATTGTGCTGACACTC
ACTCTGTTCGAGGACCGGGAGATGATCGAGGAGCGCCTGAAGACTTACGCCCATCTCTTCGATGACAAGG
TCATGAAGCAGCTCAAGAGGAGGAGGTACACCGGCTGGGGGAGGCTGAGCAGGAAGCTCATCAACGGCAT
TCGGGACAAGCAGTCCGGGAAGACGATCCTCGACTTCCTGAAGAGCGATGGCTTCGCGAACCGCAATTTC
ATGCAGCTGATTCACGATGACAGCCTCACATTCAAGGAGGATATCCAGAAGGCTCAGGTGAGCGGCCAGG
GGGACTCGCTGCACGAGCATATCGCGAACCTCGCTGGCTCGCCAGCTATCAAGAAGGGGATTCTGCAGAC
CGTGAAGGTTGTGGACGAGCTGGTGAAGGTCATGGGCAGGCACAAGCCTGAGAACATCGTCATTGAGATG
GCCCGGGAGAATCAGACCACGCAGAAGGGCCAGAAGAACTCACGCGAGAGGATGAAGAGGATCGAGGAGG
GCATTAAGGAGCTGGGGTCCCAGATCCTCAAGGAGCACCCGGTGGAGAACACGCAGCTGCAGAATGAGAA
GCTCTACCTGTACTACCTCCAGAATGGCCGCGATATGTATGTGGACCAGGAGCTGGATATTAACAGGCTC
AGCGATTACGACGTCGATCATATCGTTCCACAGTCATTCCTGAAGGATGACTCCATTGACAACAAGGTCC
TCACCAGGTCGGACAAGAACCGGGGCAAGTCTGATAATGTTCCTTCAGAGGAGGTCGTTAAGAAGATGAA
GAACTACTGGCGCCAGCTCCTGAATGCCAAGCTGATCACGCAGCGGAAGTTCGATAACCTCACAAAGGCT
GAGAGGGGCGGGCTCTCTGAGCTGGACAAGGCGGGCTTCATCAAGAGGCAGCTGGTCGAGACACGGCAGA
TCACTAAGCACGTTGCGCAGATTCTCGACTCACGGATGAACACTAAGTACGATGAGAATGACAAGCTGAT
CCGCGAGGTGAAGGTCATCACCCTGAAGTCAAAGCTCGTCTCCGACTTCAGGAAGGATTTCCAGTTCTAC
AAGGTTCGGGAGATCAACAATTACCACCATGCCCATGACGCGTACCTGAACGCGGTGGTCGGCACAGCTC
TGATCAAGAAGTACCCAAAGCTCGAGAGCGAGTTCGTGTACGGGGACTACAAGGTTTACGATGTGAGGAA
GATGATCGCCAAGTCGGAGCAGGAGATTGGCAAGGCTACCGCCAAGTACTTCTTCTACTCTAACATTATG
AATTTCTTCAAGACAGAGATCACTCTGGCCAATGGCGAGATCCGGAAGCGCCCCCTCATCGAGACGAACG
GCGAGACGGGGGAGATCGTGTGGGACAAGGGCAGGGATTTCGCGACCGTCAGGAAGGTTCTCTCCATGCC
ACAAGTGAATATCGTCAAGAAGACAGAGGTCCAGACTGGCGGGTTCTCTAAGGAGTCAATTCTGCCTAAG
CGGAACAGCGACAAGCTCATCGCCCGCAAGAAGGACTGGGATCCGAAGAAGTACGGCGGGTTCGACAGCC
CCACTGTGGCCTACTCGGTCCTGGTTGTGGCGAAGGTTGAGAAGGGCAAGTCCAAGAAGCTCAAGAGCGT
GAAGGAGCTGCTGGGGATCACGATTATGGAGCGCTCCAGCTTCGAGAAGAACCCGATCGATTTCCTGGAG
GCGAAGGGCTACAAGGAGGTGAAGAAGGACCTGATCATTAAGCTCCCCAAGTACTCACTCTTCGAGCTGG
AGAACGGCAGGAAGCGGATGCTGGCTTCCGCTGGCGAGCTGCAGAAGGGGAACGAGCTGGCTCTGCCGTC
CAAGTATGTGAACTTCCTCTACCTGGCCTCCCACTACGAGAAGCTCAAGGGCAGCCCCGAGGACAACGAG
CAGAAGCAGCTGTTCGTCGAGCAGCACAAGCATTACCTCGACGAGATCATTGAGCAGATTTCCGAGTTCT
CCAAGCGCGTGATCCTGGCCGACGCGAATCTGGATAAGGTCCTCTCCGCGTACAACAAGCACCGCGACAA
GCCAATCAGGGAGCAGGCTGAGAATATCATTCATCTCTTCACCCTGACGAACCTCGGCGCCCCTGCTGCT
TTCAAGTACTTCGACACAACTATCGATCGCAAGAGGTACACAAGCACTAAGGAGGTCCTGGACGCGACCC
TCATCCACCAGTCGATTACCGGCCTCTACGAGACGCGCATCGACCTGTCTCAGCTCGGGGGCGACAAGCG
GCCAGCGGCGACGAAGAAGGCGGGGCAGGCGAAGAAGAAGAAGTGAGCTCAGAGCTTTCGTTCGTATCAT
CGGTTTCGACAACGTTCGTCAAGTTCAATGCATCAGTTTCATTGCGCACACACCAGAATCCTACTGAGTT
TGAGTATTATGGCATTGGGAAAACTGTTTTTCTTGTACCATTTGTTGTGCTTGTAATTTACTGTGTTTTT
TATTCGGTTTTCGCTATCGAACTGTGAAATGGAAATGGATGGAGAAGAGTTAATGAATGATATGGTCCTT
TTGTTCATTCTCAAATTAATATTATTTGTTTTTTCTCTTATTTGTTGTGTGTTGAATTTGAAATTATAAG
AGATATGCAAACATTTTGTTTTGAGTAAAAATGTGTCAAATCGTGGCCTCTAATGACCGAAGTTAATATG
AGGAGTAAAACACTTGTAGTTGTACCATTATGCTTATTCACTAGGCAACAAATATATTTTCAGACCTAGA
AAAGCTGCAAATGTTACTGAATACAAGTATGTCCTCTTGTGTTTTAGACATTTATGAACTTTCCTTTATG
TAATTTTCCAGAATCCTTGTCAGATTCTAATCATTGCTTTATAATTATAGTTATACTCATGGATTTGTAG
TTGAGTATGAAAATATTTTTTAATGCATTTTATGACTTGCCAATTGATTGACAACGAATTCGTAATCATG
TCATAGCTGTTTCCTGTGTGAAATTGTTATCCGCTCACAATTCCACACAACATACGAGCCGGAAGCATAA
AGTGTAAAGCCTGGGGTGCCTAATGAGTGAGCTAACTCACATTAATTGCGTTGCGCTCACTGCCCGCTTT
CCAGTCGGGAAACCTGTCGTGCCAGCTGCATTAATGAATCGGCCAACGCGCGGGGAGAGGCGGTTTGCGT
ATTGGCTAGAGCAGCTTGCCAACATGGTGGAGCACGACACTCTCGTCTACTCCAAGAATATCAAAGATAC
AGTCTCAGAAGACCAAAGGGCTATTGAGACTTTTCAACAAAGGGTAATATCGGGAAACCTCCTCGGATTC
CATTGCCCAGCTATCTGTCACTTCATCAAAAGGACAGTAGAAAAGGAAGGTGGCACCTACAAATGCCATC
ATTGCGATAAAGGAAAGGCTATCGTTCAAGATGCCTCTGCCGACAGTGGTCCCAAAGATGGACCCCCACC
CACGAGGAGCATCGTGGAAAAAGAAGACGTTCCAACCACGTCTTCAAAGCAAGTGGATTGATGTGATAAC
ATGGTGGAGCACGACACTCTCGTCTACTCCAAGAATATCAAAGATACAGTCTCAGAAGACCAAAGGGCTA
TTGAGACTTTTCAACAAAGGGTAATATCGGGAAACCTCCTCGGATTCCATTGCCCAGCTATCTGTCACTT
CATCAAAAGGACAGTAGAAAAGGAAGGTGGCACCTACAAATGCCATCATTGCGATAAAGGAAAGGCTATC
GTTCAAGATGCCTCTGCCGACAGTGGTCCCAAAGATGGACCCCCACCCACGAGGAGCATCGTGGAAAAAG
AAGACGTTCCAACCACGTCTTCAAAGCAAGTGGATTGATGTGATATCTCCACTGACGTAAGGGATGACGC
ACAATCCCACTATCCTTCGCAAGACCCTTCCTCTATATAAGGAAGTTCATTTCATTTGGAGAGGACACGC
TGAAATCACCAGTCTCTCTCTACAAATCTATCTCTCTCGAGCTTTCGCAGATCCGGGGGGCAATGAGATA
TGAAAAAGCCTGAACTCACCGCGACGTCTGTCGAGAAGTTTCTGATCGAAAAGTTCGACAGCGTCTCCGA
CCTGATGCAGCTCTCGGAGGGCGAAGAATCTCGTGCTTTCAGCTTCGATGTAGGAGGGCGTGGATATGTC
CTGCGGGTAAATAGCTGCGCCGATGGTTTCTACAAAGATCGTTATGTTTATCGGCACTTTGCATCGGCCG
CGCTCCCGATTCCGGAAGTGCTTGACATTGGGGAGTTTAGCGAGAGCCTGACCTATTGCATCTCCCGCCG
TTCACAGGGTGTCACGTTGCAAGACCTGCCTGAAACCGAACTGCCCGCTGTTCTACAACCGGTCGCGGAG
GCTATGGATGCGATCGCTGCGGCCGATCTTAGCCAGACGAGCGGGTTCGGCCCATTCGGACCGCAAGGAA
TCGGTCAATACACTACATGGCGTGATTTCATATGCGCGATTGCTGATCCCCATGTGTATCACTGGCAAAC
TGTGATGGACGACACCGTCAGTGCGTCCGTCGCGCAGGCTCTCGATGAGCTGATGCTTTGGGCCGAGGAC
TGCCCCGAAGTCCGGCACCTCGTGCACGCGGATTTCGGCTCCAACAATGTCCTGACGGACAATGGCCGCA
TAACAGCGGTCATTGACTGGAGCGAGGCGATGTTCGGGGATTCCCAATACGAGGTCGCCAACATCTTCTT
CTGGAGGCCGTGGTTGGCTTGTATGGAGCAGCAGACGCGCTACTTCGAGCGGAGGCATCCGGAGCTTGCA
GGATCGCCACGACTCCGGGCGTATATGCTCCGCATTGGTCTTGACCAACTCTATCAGAGCTTGGTTGACG
GCAATTTCGATGATGCAGCTTGGGCGCAGGGTCGATGCGACGCAATCGTCCGATCCGGAGCCGGGACTGT
CGGGCGTACACAAATCGCCCGCAGAAGCGCGGCCGTCTGGACCGATGGCTGTGTAGAAGTACTCGCCGAT
AGTGGAAACCGACGCCCCAGCACTCGTCCGAGGGCAAAGAAATAGAGTAGATGCCGACCGGGATCTGTCG
ATCGACAAGCTCGAGTTTCTCCATAATAATGTGTGAGTAGTTCCCAGATAAGGGAATTAGGGTTCCTATA
GGGTTTCGCTCATGTGTTGAGCATATAAGAAACCCTTAGTATGTATTTGTATTTGTAAAATACTTCTATC
AATAAAATTTCTAATTCCTAAAACCAAAATCCAGTACTAAAATCCAGATCCCCCGAATTAATTCGGCGTT
AATTCAGTACATTAAAAACGTCCGCAATGTGTTATTAAGTTGTCTAAGCGTCAATTTGTTTACACCACAA
TATATCCTGCCACCAGCCAGCCAACAGCTCCCCGACCGGCAGCTCGGCACAAAATCACCACTCGATACAG
GCAGCCCATCAGTCCGGGACGGCGTCAGCGGGAGAGCCGTTGTAAGGCGGCAGACTTTGCTCATGTTACC
GATGCTATTCGGAAGAACGGCAACTAAGCTGCCGGGTTTGAAACACGGATGATCTCGCGGAGGGTAGCAT
GTTGATTGTAACGATGACAGAGCGTTGCTGCCTGTGATCACCGCGGCTGGCAAACAGCTATTATGGGTAT
TATGGGTCTAGTCTCTGGCCCGTGTCTCAAAATCTCTGATGTTACATTGCACAAGATAAAAATATATCAT
CATGAACAATAAAACTGTCTGCTTACATAAACAGTAATACAAGGGGTGTTATGAGCCATATTCAACGGGA
AACGTCGAGGCCGCGATTAAATTCCAACATGGATGCTGATTTATATGGGTATAAATGGGCTCGCGATAAT
GTCGGGCAATCAGGTGCGACAATCTATCGCTTGTATGGGAAGCCCGATGCGCCAGAGTTGTTTCTGAAAC
ATGGCAAAGGTAGCGTTGCCAATGATGTTACAGATGAGATGGTCAGACTAAACTGGCTGACGGAATTTAT
GCCTCTTCCGACCATCAAGCATTTTATCCGTACTCCTGATGATGCATGGTTACTCACCACTGCGATCCCC
GGAAAAACAGCATTCCAGGTATTAGAAGAATATCCTGATTCAGGTGAAAATATTGTTGATGCGCTGGCAG
TGTCCCTGCGCCGGTTGCATTCGATTCCTGTTTGTAATTGTCCTTTTAACAGCGATCGCGTATTTCGTCT
CGCTCAGGCGCAATCACGAATGAATAACGGTTTGGTTGATGCGAGTGATTTTGATGACGAGCGTAATGGC
TGGCCTGTTGAACAAGTCTGGAAAGAAATGCATAAACTTTTGCCATTCTCACCGGATTCAGTCGTCACTC
ATGGTGATTTCTCACTTGATAACCTTATTTTTGACGAGGGGAAATTAATAGGTTGTATTGATGTTGGACG
AGTCGGAATCGCAGACCGATACCAGGATCTTGCCATCCTATGGAACTGCCTCGGTGAGTTTTCTCCTTCA
TTACAGAAACGGCTTTTTCAAAAATATGGTATTGATAATCCTGATATGAATAAATTGCAGTTTCATTTGA
TGCTCGATGAGTTTTTCTAATCAGAATTGGTTAATTGGTTGTAACATTATTCAGATTGGCGTCTAACTAC
TAAGCGAGAGTAGGGAACTGCCAGGCATCAAATAAAACGAAAGGCTCAGTCGGAAGACTGGGCCTTTCGT
TTTATCTGTTGTTTGTCGGTGAACGCTCTCCTGAGTAGGACAAATCCGCCGGGAGCGGATTTGAACGTTG
TGAAGCAACGGCCCGGAGGGTGGCGGGCAGGACGCCCGCCATAAACTGCCAGGCATCAAACTAAGCAGAA
GGCCATCCTGACGGATGGCCTTTTTGCGTTTCTACAAACTCTTCCTGTTAGGGCCCCGTTCCACTGAGCG
TCAGACCCCGTAGAAAAGATCAAAGGATCTTCTTGAGATCCTTTTTTTCTGCGCGTAATCTGCTGCTTGC
AAACAAAAAAACCACCGCTACCAGCGGTGGTTTGTTTGCCGGATCAAGAGCTACCAACTCTTTTTCCGAA
GGTAACTGGCTTCAGCAGAGCGCAGATACCAAATACTGTTCTTCTAGTGTAGCCGTAGTTAGGCCACCAC
TTCAAGAACTCTGTAGCACCGCCTACATACCTCGCTCTGCTAATCCTGTTACCAGTGGCTGCTGCCAGTG
GCGATAAGTCGTGTCTTACCGGGTTGGACTCAAGACGATAGTTACCGGATAAGGCGCAGCGGTCGGGCTG
AACGGGGGGTTCGTGCACACAGCCCAGCTTGGAGCGAACGACCTACACCGAACTGAGATACCTACAGCGT
GAGCTATGAGAAAGCGCCACGCTTCCCGAAGGGAGAAAGGCGGACAGGTATCCGGTAAGCGGCAGGGTCG
GAACAGGAGAGCGCACGAGGGAGCTTCCAGGGGGAAACGCCTGGTATCTTTATAGTCCTGTCGGGTTTCG
CCACCTCTGACTTGAGCGTCGATTTTTGTGATGCTCGTCAGGGGGGCGGAGCCTATGGAAAAACGCCAGC
AACGCGGCCTTTTTACGGTTCCTGGCCTTTTGCTGGCCTTTTGCTCACATGTTCTTTCCTGCGTTATCCC
CTGATTCTGTGGATAACCGTATTACCGCTAGATAGCTGGTTGCCCTCGCCGCTGGGCTGGCGGCCGTCTA
TGGCCCTGCAAACGCGCCAGAAACGCCGTCGAAGCCGTGTGCGAGACACCCCGGCCGCCGGCGTTGTGGA
TACCTCGCGGAAAACTTGGCCCTCACTGACAGATGAGGGGCGGACGTTGACACTTGAGGGGCCGACTCAC
CCGGCGCGGCGTTGACAGATGAGGGGCAGGCTCGATTTCGGCCGGCGACGTGGAGCTGGCCAGCCTCGCA
AATCGGCGAAAACGCCTGATTTTACGCGAGTTTCCCACAGATGATGTGGACAAGCCTGGGGATAAGTGCC
CTGCGGTATTGACACTTGAGGGGCGCGACTACTGACAGATGAGGGGCGCGATCCTTGACACTTGAGGGGC
AGAGTGCTGACAGATGAGGGGCGCACCTATTGACATTTGAGGGGCTGTCCACAGGCAGAAAATCCAGCAT
TTGCAAGGGTTTCCGCCCGTTTTTCGGCCACCGCTAACCTGTCTTTTAACCTGCTTTTAAACCAATATTT
ATAAACCTTGTTTTTAACCAGGGCTGCGCCCTGTGCGCGTGACCGCGCACGCCGAAGGGGGGTGCCCCCC
CTTCTCGAACCCTCCCGGTCGAGTCATGGTCTAGCATGGATCTCGGGGACGTCACCCATAATACCCATAA
TAGCTGTTTGCCAGTACTTTGATCCCGAGGGGAACCCTGTGGTTGGCATGCACATACAAATGGACGAACG
GATAAACCTTTTCACGCCCTTTTAAATATCCGATTATTCTAATAAACGCTCTTTTCTCTTAGGTTTACCC
GCCAATATATCCTGTCAAACACTGATAGTTTAAACTGAAGGCGGGAAACGACAATCTGATCCAAGCTCAA
GCTGCTCTAGCATTCGCCATTCAGGCTGCGCAACTGTTGGGAAGGGCGATCGGTGCGGGCCTCTTCGCTA
TTACGCCAGCTGGCGAAAGGGGGATGTGCTGCAAGGCGATTAAGTTGGGTAACGCCAGGGTTTTCCCAGT
CACGACGTT
Features (pLannotate 1.2.2; 22 found; start..end, strand, type, name):
    473..577     +  promoter       AmpR promoter: bla
    578..1438    +  CDS            AmpR: β-lactamase; bla; confers resistance to ampicillin, carbenicillin, and related antibiotics
   1587..1662    +  misc_RNA       gRNA scaffold: guide RNA scaffold for the Streptococcus pyogenes CRISPR/Cas9 system
   1913..2165    +  promoter       CaMV 35S promoter (fragment): strong constitutive promoter from cauliflower mosaic virus
   2680..2699    +  CDS            2xFLAG (fragment): two tandem FLAG® epitope tags
   2755..6855    +  CDS            cas9: CAS9_STRP1 - Also known as csn1 From Streptococcus pyogenes serotype M1.
   6913..7545    +  terminator     E9 terminator: terminator and polyadenylation signal from the pea rbcS-E9 gene
   7582..7604    -  protein_bind   lac operator (fragment): The lac repressor binds to the lac operator to inhibit transcription in E. coli. This inhibition can be relieved by adding lactose or isopropyl-β-D-thiogalactopyranoside (IPTG). lac repressor encoded by lacI
   7608..7638    -  promoter       lac promoter: promoter for the E. coli lac operon
   7653..7674    -  protein_bind   CAP binding site: CAP binding activates transcription in the presence of cAMP. E. coli catabolite activator protein
   7687..7775    -  CDS            lacI (fragment): lac repressor; lacI; The lac repressor binds to the lac operator to inhibit transcription in E. coli. This inhibition can be relieved by adding lactose or isopropyl-β-D-thiogalactopyranoside (IPTG).
   7865..8543    +  promoter       CaMV 35S promoter (enhanced): cauliflower mosaic virus 35S promoter with a duplicated enhancer region
   8610..9635    +  CDS            HygR: hygromycin B phosphotransferase confers resistance to hygromycin
   9676..9850    +  polyA_signal   CaMV poly(A) signal: cauliflower mosaic virus polyadenylation signal
   9928..9952    -  misc_feature   LB T-DNA repeat: left border repeat from nopaline C58 T-DNA
  10341..11150   +  CDS            KanR: aminoglycoside phosphotransferase; aph(3')-Ia; confers resistance to kanamycin in bacteria or G418 (Geneticin®) in eukaryotes
  11232..11275   -  terminator     rrnB T1 terminator: Escherichia coli rrnB; transcription terminator T1 from the E. coli rrnB gene
  11407..11434   +  terminator     rrnB T2 terminator: transcription terminator T2 from the E. coli rrnB gene
  11513..12101   +  rep_origin     ori: high-copy-number ColE1/pMB1/pBR322/pUC origin of replication
  12216..12826   +  rep_origin     oriV: origin of replication for the bacterial F plasmid
  13013..13037   -  misc_feature   RB T-DNA repeat: right border repeat from nopaline C58 T-DNA
  13103..18      -  CDS            lacZα (fragment) (across the origin): LacZα fragment of β-galactosidase; lacZ fragment
