[The description below was written by a language model from this plasmid's Addgene catalogue record and pLannotate feature annotations shown in this document.]
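Description:
pG3H-U6SC is a plant CRISPR/Cas9 T-DNA binary vector of about 13.2 kb built on the pGreen3 backbone, developed as part of a ternary vector system for Agrobacterium-mediated CRISPR/Cas delivery in maize. The backbone outside the T-DNA borders carries a high-copy ColE1/pUC-type origin for propagation in E. coli, a kanamycin resistance gene (aph(3')-Ia) flanked by rrnB terminators, and a second replication element that the automated annotation labels oriV. The record does not say how replication in Agrobacterium is supported. The two available sequence records, one from the depositor and one from sequencing by the repository, differ by only two nucleotides and carry the same set of features.

Between the nopaline-type right and left border repeats lie three functional units. The first is the guide RNA module, in which the catalogue names a U6 promoter (not picked up by the feature annotation) and the table shows an S. pyogenes gRNA scaffold. An ampicillin resistance cassette sits immediately upstream of the scaffold, which explains the dual ampicillin/kanamycin selection. Its position suggests a selectable stuffer that is replaced when a target spacer is cloned in, although the record does not state this and lists the cloning sites as unknown. The second unit expresses Cas9, described in the catalogue as zCas9, from a "35SC" promoter. This appears in the annotation as a CaMV 35S fragment, with a FLAG-tag fragment at the N-terminus and the pea rbcS-E9 terminator. The third is a plant selection cassette, with hygromycin phosphotransferase driven by an enhanced 35S promoter and ended by the CaMV poly(A) signal. Remnants of lac and lacZα cloning sequence are also present. The plasmid serves as an empty-guide recipient for building targeted genome-editing constructs for plant transformation.
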