Addgene plasmid #134755: pG3H-U6SC
Purpose: pGreen3 CRISPR/Cas9
Depositing lab: Qi-Jun Chen. Depositing organization: China Agricultural University. Publication: A Novel Ternary Vector System United with Morphogenic Genes Enhances CRISPR/Cas Delivery in Maize. Zhang Q, Zhang Y, Lu MH, Chai YP, Jiang YY, Zhou Y, Wang XC, Chen QJ. Plant Physiol. 2019 Sep 26. pii: pp.19.00767. doi: 10.1104/pp.19.00767. PubMed 31558579.
Backbone
  Vector backbone: pGreen3
  Vector type: CRISPR
Growth in bacteria
  Bacterial resistance: Ampicillin and Kanamycin, 100 & 50 μg/mL
  Growth temperature: 37°C
  Growth strain: DH5alpha
  Copy number: High Copy
Gene/Insert
  Gene/Insert name: CRISPR/Cas9
  gRNA/shRNA sequence: scaffold: gttttagagctagaaatagcaagttaaaataaggctagtccgttatcaacttgaaaaagtggcaccgagtcggtgc
  Species: Synthetic
  Promoter: gRNA-U6, zCas9-35SC
  Cloning method: Restriction Enzyme; 5′ cloning site Unknown (unknown if destroyed)
Terms and licenses: Academic/Nonprofit Terms; Industry Terms: Not Available to Industry
How to cite: pG3H-U6SC was a gift from Qi-Jun Chen (Addgene plasmid # 134755 ; http://n2t.net/addgene:134755 ; RRID:Addgene_134755)
